>Addgene plasmid #138119 | pYPQ284-v2 | depositor full sequence | sequence record 266607 | pYPQ284-v2 sequence 7008 bps
TGGACCAGCCAGGACAGAAATGCCTCGACTTCGCTGCTACCCAAGGTTGCCGGGTGACGCACACCGTGGA
AACGGATGAAGGCACGAACCCAGTGGACATAAGCCTGTTCGGTTCGTAAGCTGTAATGCAAGTAGCGTAT
GCGCTCACGCAACTGGTCCAGAACCTTGACCGAACGCAGCGGTGGTAACGGCGCAGTGGCGGTTTTCATG
GCTTGTTATGACTGTTTTTTTGGGGTACAGTCTATGCCTCGGGCATCCAAGCAGCAAGCGCGTTACGCCG
TGGGTCGATGTTTGATGTTATGGAGCAGCAACGATGTTACGCAGCAGGGCAGTCGCCCTAAAACAAAGTT
AAACATCATGAGGGAAGCGGTGATCGCCGAAGTATCGACTCAACTATCAGAGGTAGTTGGCGTCATCGAG
CGCCATCTCGAACCGACGTTGCTGGCCGTACATTTGTACGGCTCCGCAGTGGATGGCGGCCTGAAGCCAC
ACAGTGATATTGATTTGCTGGTTACGGTGACCGTAAGGCTTGATGAAACAACGCGGCGAGCTTTGATCAA
CGACCTTTTGGAAACTTCGGCTTCCCCTGGAGAGAGCGAGATTCTCCGCGCTGTAGAAGTCACCATTGTT
GTGCACGACGACATCATTCCGTGGCGTTATCCAGCTAAGCGCGAACTGCAATTTGGAGAATGGCAGCGCA
ATGACATTCTTGCAGGTATCTTCGAGCCAGCCACGATCGACATTGATCTGGCTATCTTGCTGACAAAAGC
AAGAGAACATAGCGTTGCCTTGGTAGGTCCAGCGGCGGAGGAACTCTTTGATCCGGTTCCTGAACAGGAT
CTATTTGAGGCGCTAAATGAAACCTTAACGCTATGGAACTCGCCGCCCGACTGGGCTGGCGATGAGCGAA
ATGTAGTGCTTACGTTGTCCCGCATTTGGTACAGCGCAGTAACCGGCAAAATCGCGCCGAAGGATGTCGC
TGCCGACTGGGCAATGGAGCGCCTGCCGGCCCAGTATCAGCCCGTCATACTTGAAGCTAGACAGGCTTAT
CTTGGACAAGAAGAAGATCGCTTGGCCTCGCGCGCAGATCAGTTGGAAGAATTTGTCCACTACGTGAAAG
GCGAGATCACCAAGGTAGTCGGCAAATAACCCTCGAGCCACCCATGACCAAAATCCCTTAACGTGAGTTA
CGCGTCGTTCCACTGAGCGTCAGACCCCGTAGAAAAGATCAAAGGATCTTCTTGAGATCCTTTTTTTCTG
CGCGTAATCTGCTGCTTGCAAACAAAAAAACCACCGCTACCAGCGGTGGTTTGTTTGCCGGATCAAGAGC
TACCAACTCTTTTTCCGAAGGTAACTGGCTTCAGCAGAGCGCAGATACCAAATACTGTCCTTCTAGTGTA
GCCGTAGTTAGGCCACCACTTCAAGAACTCTGTAGCACCGCCTACATACCTCGCTCTGCTAATCCTGTTA
CCAGTGGCTGCTGCCAGTGGCGATAAGTCGTGTCTTACCGGGTTGGACTCAAGACGATAGTTACCGGATA
AGGCGCAGCGGTCGGGCTGAACGGGGGGTTCGTGCACACAGCCCAGCTTGGAGCGAACGACCTACACCGA
ACTGAGATACCTACAGCGTGAGCTATGAGAAAGCGCCACGCTTCCCGAAGGGAGAAAGGCGGACAGGTAT
CCGGTAAGCGGCAGGGTCGGAACAGGAGAGCGCACGAGGGAGCTTCCAGGGGGAAACGCCTGGTATCTTT
ATAGTCCTGTCGGGTTTCGCCACCTCTGACTTGAGCGTCGATTTTTGTGATGCTCGTCAGGGGGGCGGAG
CCTATGGAAAAACGCCAGCAACGCGGCCTTTTTACGGTTCCTGGCCTTTTGCTGGCCTTTTGCTCACATG
TTCTTTCCTGCGTTATCCCCTGATTCTGTGGATAACCGTATTACCGCCTTTGAGTGAGCTGATACCGCTC
GCCGCAGCCGAACGACCGAGCGCAGCGAGTCAGTGAGCGAGGAAGCGGAAGAGCGCCCAATACGCAAACC
GCCTCTCCCCGCGCGTTGGCCGATTCATTAATGCAGCTGGCACGACAGGTTTCCCGACTGGAAAGCGGGC
AGTGAGCGCAACGCAATTAATACGCGTACCGCGAGCCAGGAAGAGTTTGTAGAAACGCAAAAAGGCCATC
CGTCAGGATGGCCTTCTGCTTAGTTTGATGCCTGGCAGTTTATGGCGGGCGTCCTGCCCGCCACCCTCCG
GGCCGTTGCTTCACAACGTTCAAATCCGCTCCCGGCGGATTTGTCCTACTCAGGAGAGCGTTCACCGACA
AACAACAGATAAAACGAAAGGCCCAGTCTTCCGACTGAGCCTTTCGTTTTATTTGATGCCTGGCAGTTCC
CTACTCTCGCGTTAACGCTTGCATGGATGTTTTCCCAGTCACGACGTTGTAAAACGACGGCCAGTCTTAA
GCTCGGGCCCCAAATAATGATTTTATTTTGACTGATAGTGACCTGTTCGTTGCAACAAATTGATGAGCAA
TGCTTTTTTATAATGCCAACTTTGTACAAAAAAGCAGGCTCCGAATTCGCCCTTCACCATGGCTCCTAAG
AAGAAGCGGAAGGTTGGTATTCACGGGGTGCCTGCGGCTCTGTTTCAAGATTTTACACATCTGTACCCGC
TGAGTAAAACAGTGCGGTTCGAGCTGAAACCCATAGGAAGGACCCTCGAGCACATCCACGCGAAGAATTT
TCTGAGCCAGGATGAAACTATGGCTGATATGTATCAAAAAGTTAAGGTCATTTTGGACGACTATCATCGC
GATTTTATTGCCGACATGATGGGAGAGGTGAAACTCACGAAGCTTGCTGAATTTTACGACGTCTATCTGA
AGTTCAGGAAAAATCCTAAGGACGATGGGCTGCAAAAACAGCTTAAAGACCTTCAAGCTGTCCTTCGGAA
GGAATCGGTGAAGCCTATAGGGTCAGGTGGGAAGTACAAAACAGGCTACGATAGACTCTTTGGGGCAAAA
CTCTTCAAAGATGGAAAAGAGTTGGGTGACCTCGCAAAATTCGTTATAGCCCAAGAAGGTGAGTCTTCTC
CGAAGCTGGCTCATCTTGCTCATTTTGAGAAGTTCAGCACGTATTTTACTGGATTTCACCGCAATCGGAA
GAATATGTACTCGGATGAAGACAAGCATACTGCAATAGCGTACAGGCTCATCCATGAGAATTTGCCGAGA
TTCATCGACAATCTGCAAATCTTGACAACAATCAAACAAAAGCATAGCGCCCTCTATGATCAGATAATCA
ACGAGCTCACGGCCTCCGGGCTCGACGTCTCCTTGGCTTCTCATCTTGACGGGTATCACAAGCTCCTTAC
ACAAGAGGGGATCACGGCATACAACAGGATCATAGGAGAGGTGAATGGATATACAAATAAGCATAACCAG
ATATGCCACAAGAGCGAGCGCATAGCGAAACTTAGACCCTTGCACAAGCAAATCCTTTCTGACGGAATGG
GAGTGTCATTCCTTCCGTCTAAGTTCGCGGATGATAGTGAGATGTGCCAAGCGGTCAACGAATTTTATCG
CCATTATACTGACGTGTTCGCAAAGGTGCAAAGTCTCTTTGACGGATTTGATGATCACCAGAAAGACGGG
ATCTATGTTGAACACAAAAACCTTAATGAACTGAGCAAACAGGCGTTCGGCGACTTTGCTTTGCTGGGGA
GGGTCCTTGATGGATACTACGTGGACGTTGTCAATCCGGAGTTCAATGAGCGGTTCGCAAAGGCCAAGAC
TGACAATGCGAAAGCCAAGCTTACAAAAGAAAAGGACAAATTCATTAAAGGAGTCCACTCACTGGCTTCC
CTCGAACAAGCAATAGAACACCATACAGCTAGACACGACGATGAGAGTGTTCAAGCCGGAAAACTTGGCC
AGTACTTCAAACACGGTTTGGCGGGGGTTGACAACCCGATTCAGAAAATTCACAATAACCATTCGACGAT
TAAAGGGTTTCTGGAAAGGGAAAGGCCTGCTGGGGAACGGGCGCTCCCGAAGATCAAGTCAGGAAAAAAC
CCAGAAATGACACAGCTCAGGCAGCTGAAGGAACTTTTGGACAACGCATTGAATGTGGCGCACTTCGCTA
AGCTGCTGACAACTAAAACAACCTTGGACAACCAGGATGGAAATTTTTACGGGGAGTTTGGGGTGCTTTA
CGACGAGCTGGCTAAAATTCCAACTCTCTACAATAAGGTTAGAGATTATCTCTCTCAAAAGCCCTTTTCT
ACCGAAAAGTATAAGCTCAACTTCGGCAATCCGACCCTTCTCCGCGGGTGGGACCTGAACCGCGAGAAAG
ATAACTTTGGGGTTATACTTCAGAAGGATGGATGCTATTACTTGGCGCTTCTTGATAAGGCTCATAAAAA
AGTTTTCGACAACGCCCCTAACACTGGTAAGAACGTCTACCAAAAGATGGTCTACAAACTGTTGCCCGGC
CCCAACAAAATGCTTCCTAAAGTGTTTTTCGCAAAATCGAATCTCGACTATTATAATCCATCTGCCGAGC
TCCTTGACAAATATGCTAAGGGGACCCATAAAAAGGGTGATAATTTCAACCTGAAGGACTGCCACGCGCT
TATCGACTTTTTCAAAGCCGGGATAAATAAGCATCCGGAGTGGCAACATTTTGGTTTTAAATTTTCGCCA
ACGTCGTCCTATCGCGACCTTTCCGATTTCTATAGGGAAGTTGAACCTCAGGGGTACCAGGTCAAATTTG
TTGACATTAATGCGGACTACATTGATGAATTGGTGGAGCAAGGGAAGCTCTACCTCTTTCAAATATATAA
CAAAGATTTCTCGCCAAAAGCGCATGGTAAACCGAATCTTCATACCTTGTACTTTAAAGCACTTTTTTCA
GAAGATAACTTGGCGGACCCGATCTACAAGCTGAATGGGGAAGCTCAGATCTTCTACAGGAAAGCTTCGT
TGGACATGAACGAGACTACCATACATCGCGCGGGAGAGGTGCTTGAGAACAAAAATCCCGACAACCCGAA
AAAGCGGCAATTCGTTTACGACATCATCAAAGACAAACGGTACACGCAGGACAAATTTATGCTCCACGTC
CCCATTACCATGAATTTTGGAGTCCAAGGCATGACCATTAAGGAATTCAACAAAAAGGTCAACCAAAGTA
TTCAGCAATACGATGAAGTCAATGTCATAGGCATAGATCGGGGAGAAAGGCATCTGTTGTATCTTACCGT
GATTAACTCTAAGGGTGAAATACTGGAGCAACGGTCACTTAACGATATAACCACGGCGTCCGCGAACGGT
ACACAAGTGACCACTCCCTACCACAAAATATTGGATAAAAGGGAGATAGAACGCTTGAATGCCCGCGTTG
GCTGGGGTGAGATTGAGACCATCAAAGAGCTTAAATCGGGATATTTGTCTCACGTCGTTCATCAAATTAA
CCAACTCATGCTTAAGTACAATGCAATCGTTGTGCTCGAGGACCTGAACTTTGGTTTCAAAAGAGGGAGG
TTCAAGGTGGAAAAACAAATTTACCAGAACTTTGAAAACGCGCTTATCAAGAAATTGAATCACCTTGTTT
TGAAAGATAAGGCAGATGACGAAATCGGGTCGTATAAAAATGCACTCCAGTTGACAAATAATTTCACGGA
TTTGAAGTCGATCGGCAAGCAAACAGGGTTCCTCTTTTATGTGCCAGCGTGGAATACATCAAAAATTGAT
CCGGAGACGGGATTTGTCGACTTGCTGAAGCCTAGGTATGAGAACATTGCCCAATCTCAGGCCTTTTTCG
GCAAATTCGATAAAATATGCTACAACACAGACAAAGGTTATTTTGAATTTCACATTGATTACGCCAAATT
TACAGATAAGGCGAAAAACAGCAGACAGAAATGGGCTATCTGTTCTCATGGGGACAAACGCTATGTCTAC
GATAAGACGGCTAATCAAAATAAAGGCGCCGCAAAAGGTATTAATGTGAATGATGAGCTGAAAAGCTTGT
TTGCCCGCTACCATATCAATGATAAACAACCAAACTTGGTGATGGACATATGCCAGAACAATGACAAAGA
ATTCCACAAGTCACTCATGTGCCTGCTTAAAACCCTTTTGGCGCTGCGGTATAGCAATGCATCTAGCGAT
GAAGACTTTATTTTGAGTCCCGTGGCCAACGACGAGGGCGTGTTTTTTAATTCAGCCTTGGCGGACGATA
CGCAGCCCCAGAATGCGGACGCAAACGGCGCGTACCACATTGCACTGAAGGGACTGTGGCTTCTGAACGA
GCTGAAAAATAGCGACGACCTGAATAAAGTCAAGTTGGCCATTGACAATCAAACCTGGTTGAATTTCGCT
CAAAATAGAAAGCGTCCTGCTGCCACCAAAAAGGCCGGACAGGCTAAGAAAAAGAAGTGAGACGACTAGT
GGCGGCCGCCGACGTCCGATCGTTCAAACATTTGGCAATAAAGTTTCTTAAGATTGAATCCTGTTGCCGG
TCTTGCGATGATTATCATATAATTTCTGTTGAATTACGTTAAGCATGTAATAATTAACATGTAATGCATG
ACGTTATTTATGAGATGGGTTTTTATGATTAGAGTCCCGCAATTATACATTTAATACGCGATAGAAAACA
AAATATAGCGCGCAAACTAGGATAAATTATCGCGCGCGGTGTCATCTATGTTACTAGATCGGGAATTGAT
CCCCCCTCGACAGCTTCCGGAAAGGGCGAATTCGCAACTTTGTATACAAAAGTTGAACGAGAAACGTAAA
ATGATATAAATATCAATATATTAAATTAGATTTTGCATAAAAAACAGACTACATAATACTGTAAAACACA
ACATATCCAGTCACTATGCCATCCAGCTGATATCCCCTATAGTGAGTCGTATTACATGGTCATAGCTGTT
TCCTGGCAGCTCTGGCCCGTGTCTCAAAATCTCTGATGTTACATTGCACAAGATAAAAATATATCATCAT
GCCTCCTC
Features (pLannotate 1.2.2; 12 found; start..end, strand, type, name):
     96..119     +  promoter       Pc promoter (fragment): intI1 (promoter lies within the coding sequence); class 1 integron promoter
    295..351     +  CDS            GmR (fragment): gentamycin acetyltransferase; aacC1; confers resistance to gentamycin
    358..1149    +  CDS            SmR: aminoglycoside adenylyltransferase (Murphy, 1985); aadA; confers resistance to spectinomycin and streptomycin
   1242..1830    +  rep_origin     ori: high-copy-number ColE1/pMB1/pBR322/pUC origin of replication
   2013..2105    +  CDS            lacI (fragment): lac repressor; lacI; The lac repressor binds to the lac operator to inhibit transcription in E. coli. This inhibition can be relieved by adding lactose or isopropyl-β-D-thiogalactopyranoside (IPTG).
   2160..2187    -  terminator     rrnB T2 terminator: transcription terminator T2 from the E. coli rrnB gene
   2319..2362    +  terminator     rrnB T1 terminator: Escherichia coli rrnB; transcription terminator T1 from the E. coli rrnB gene
   2409..2445    -  CDS            lacZα (fragment): LacZα fragment of β-galactosidase; lacZ fragment
   2461..2560    +  protein_bind   attL1: mutant version of attL; recombination site for the Gateway® LR reaction LR Clonase™
   6458..6710    +  terminator     NOS terminator: nopaline synthase terminator and poly(A) signal
   6755..6878    +  protein_bind   attR5: mutant version of attR; recombination site for the Gateway® LR reaction LR Clonase™
   6896..6914    -  promoter       T7 promoter: promoter for bacteriophage T7 RNA polymerase
