>Addgene plasmid #138119 | pYPQ284-v2 | addgene full sequence | sequence record 272076 | Addgene NGS Result
TGGACCAGCCAGGACAGAAATGCCTCGACTTCGCTGCTACCCAAGGTTGCCGGGTGACGCACACCGTGGA
AACGGATGAAGGCACGAACCCAGTGGACATAAGCCTGTTCGGTTCGTAAGCTGTAATGCAAGTAGCGTAT
GCGCTCACGCAACTGGTCCAGAACCTTGACCGAACGCAGCGGTGGTAACGGCGCAGTGGCGGTTTTCATG
GCTTGTTATGACTGTTTTTTTGGGGTACAGTCTATGCCTCGGGCATCCAAGCAGCAAGCGCGTTACGCCG
TGGGTCGATGTTTGATGTTATGGAGCAGCAACGATGTTACGCAGCAGGGCAGTCGCCCTAAAACAAAGTT
AAACATTATGAGGGAAGCGGTGATCGCCGAAGTATCGACTCAACTATCAGAGGTAGTTGGCGTCATCGAG
CGCCATCTCGAACCGACGTTGCTGGCCGTACATTTGTACGGCTCCGCAGTGGATGGCGGCCTGAAGCCAC
ACAGTGATATTGATTTGCTGGTTACGGTGACCGTAAGGCTTGATGAAACAACGCGGCGAGCTTTGATCAA
CGACCTTTTGGAAACTTCGGCTTCCCCTGGAGAGAGCGAGATTCTCCGCGCTGTAGAAGTCACCATTGTT
GTGCACGACGACATCATTCCGTGGCGTTATCCAGCTAAGCGCGAACTGCAATTTGGAGAATGGCAGCGCA
ATGACATTCTTGCAGGTATCTTCGAGCCAGCCACGATCGACATTGATCTGGCTATCTTGCTGACAAAAGC
AAGAGAACATAGCGTTGCCTTGGTAGGTCCAGCGGCGGAGGAACTCTTTGATCCGGTTCCTGAACAGGAT
CTATTTGAGGCGCTAAATGAAACCTTAACGCTATGGAACTCGCCGCCCGACTGGGCTGGCGATGAGCGAA
ATGTAGTGCTTACGTTGTCCCGCATTTGGTACAGCGCAGTAACCGGCAAAATCGCGCCGAAGGATGTCGC
TGCCGACTGGGCAATGGAGCGCCTGCCGGCCCGGTATCAGCCCGTCATACTTGAAGCTAGACAGGCTTAT
CTTGGACAAGAAGAAGATCGCTTGGCCTCGCGCGCAGATCAGTTGGAAGAATTTGTCCACTACGTGAAAG
GCGAGATCACCAAGGTAGTCGGCAAATAACCCTCGAGCCACCCATGACCAAAATCCCTTAACGTGAGTTA
CGCGTCGTTCCACTGAGCGTCAGACCCCGTAGAAAAGATCAAAGGATCTTCTTGAGATCCTTTTTTTCTG
CGCGTAATCTGCTGCTTGCAAACAAAAAAACCACCGCTACCAGCGGTGGTTTGTTTGCCGGATCAAGAGC
TACCAACTCTTTTTCCGAAGGTAACTGGCTTCAGCAGAGCGCAGATACCAAATACTGTTCTTCTAGTGTA
GCCGTAGTTAGGCCACCACTTCAAGAACTCTGTAGCACCGCCTACATACCTCGCTCTGCTAATCCTGTTA
CCAGTGGCTGCTGCCAGTGGCGATAAGTCGTGTCTTACCGGGTTGGACTCAAGACGATAGTTACCGGATA
AGGCGCAGCGGTCGGGCTGAACGGGGGGTTCGTGCACACAGCCCAGCTTGGAGCGAACGACCTACACCGA
ACTGAGATACCTACAGCGTGAGCTATGAGAAAGCGCCACGCTTCCCGAAGGGAGAAAGGCGGACAGGTAT
CCGGTAAGCGGCAGGGTCGGAACAGGAGAGCGCACGAGGGAGCTTCCAGGGGGAAACGCCTGGTATCTTT
ATAGTCCTGTCGGGTTTCGCCACCTCTGACTTGAGCGTCGATTTTTGTGATGCTCGTCAGGGGGGCGGAG
CCTATGGAAAAACGCCAGCAACGCGGCCTTTTTACGGTTCCTGGCCTTTTGCTGGCCTTTTGCTCACATG
TTCTTTCCTGCGTTATCCCCTGATTCTGTGGATAACCGTATTACCGCCTTTGAGTGAGCTGATACCGCTC
GCCGCAGCCGAACGACCGAGCGCAGCGAGTCAGTGAGCGAGGAAGCGGAAGAGCGCCCAATACGCAAACC
GCCTCTCCCCGCGCGTTGGCCGATTCATTAATGCAGCTGGCACGACAGGTTTCCCGACTGGAAAGCGGGC
AGTGAGCGCAACGCAATTAATACGCGTACCGCGAGCCAGGAAGAGTTTGTAGAAACGCAAAAAGGCCATC
CGTCAGGATGGCCTTCTGCTTAGTTTGATGCCTGGCAGTTTATGGCGGGCGTCCTGCCCGCCACCCTCCG
GGCCGTTGCTTCACAACGTTCAAATCCGCTCCCGGCGGATTTGTCCTACTCAGGAGAGCGTTCACCGACA
AACAACAGATAAAACGAAAGGCCCAGTCTTCCGACTGAGCCTTTCGTTTTATTTGATGCCTGGCAGTTCC
CTACTCTCGCGTTAACGCTTGCATGGATGTTTTCCCAGTCACGACGTTGTAAAACGACGGCCAGTCTTAA
GCTCGGGCCCCAAATAATGATTTTATTTTGACTGATAGTGACCTGTTCGTTGCAACAAATTGATGAGCAA
TGCTTTTTTATAATGCCAACTTTGTACAAAAAAGCAGGCTCCGAATTCGCCCTTCACCATGGCTCCTAAG
AAGAAGCGGAAGGTTGGTATTCACGGGGTGCCTGCGGCTCTGTTTCAAGATTTTACACATCTGTACCCGC
TGAGTAAAACAGTGCGGTTCGAGCTGAAACCCATAGGAAGGACCCTCGAGCACATCCACGCGAAGAATTT
TCTGAGCCAGGATGAAACTATGGCTGATATGTATCAAAAAGTTAAGGTCATTTTGGACGACTATCATCGC
GATTTTATTGCCGACATGATGGGAGAGGTGAAACTCACGAAGCTTGCTGAATTTTACGACGTCTATCTGA
AGTTCAGGAAAAATCCTAAGGACGATGGGCTGCAAAAACAGCTTAAAGACCTTCAAGCTGTCCTTCGGAA
GGAATCGGTGAAGCCTATAGGGTCAGGTGGGAAGTACAAAACAGGCTACGATAGACTCTTTGGGGCAAAA
CTCTTCAAAGATGGAAAAGAGTTGGGTGACCTCGCAAAATTCGTTATAGCCCAAGAAGGTGAGTCTTCTC
CGAAGCTGGCTCATCTTGCTCATTTTGAGAAGTTCAGCACGTATTTTACTGGATTTCACCGCAATCGGAA
GAATATGTACTCGGATGAAGACAAGCATACTGCAATAGCGTACAGGCTCATCCATGAGAATTTGCCGAGA
TTCATCGACAATCTGCAAATCTTGACAACAATCAAACAAAAGCATAGCGCCCTCTATGATCAGATAATCA
ACGAGCTCACGGCCTCCGGGCTCGACGTCTCCTTGGCTTCTCATCTTGACGGGTATCACAAGCTCCTTAC
ACAAGAGGGGATCACGGCATACAACAGGATCATAGGAGAGGTGAATGGATATACAAATAAGCATAACCAG
ATATGCCACAAGAGCGAGCGCATAGCGAAACTTAGACCCTTGCACAAGCAAATCCTTTCTGACGGAATGG
GAGTGTCATTCCTTCCGTCTAAGTTCGCGGATGATAGTGAGATGTGCCAAGCGGTCAACGAATTTTATCG
CCATTATACTGACGTGTTCGCAAAGGTGCAAAGTCTCTTTGACGGATTTGATGATCACCAGAAAGACGGG
ATCTATGTTGAACACAAAAACCTTAATGAACTGAGCAAACAGGCGTTCGGCGACTTTGCTTTGCTGGGGA
GGGTCCTTGATGGATACTACGTGGACGTTGTCAATCCGGAGTTCAATGAGCGGTTCGCAAAGGCCAAGAC
TGACAATGCGAAAGCCAAGCTTACAAAAGAAAAGGACAAATTCATTAAAGGAGTCCACTCACTGGCTTCC
CTCGAACAAGCAATAGAACACCATACAGCTAGACACGACGATGAGAGTGTTCAAGCCGGAAAACTTGGCC
AGTACTTCAAACACGGTTTGGCGGGGGTTGACAACCCGATTCAGAAAATTCACAATAACCATTCGACGAT
TAAAGGGTTTCTGGAAAGGGAAAGGCCTGCTGGGGAACGGGCGCTCCCGAAGATCAAGTCAGGAAAAAAC
CCAGAAATGACACAGCTCAGGCAGCTGAAGGAACTTTTGGACAACGCATTGAATGTGGCGCACTTCGCTA
AGCTGCTGACAACTAAAACAACCTTGGACAACCAGGATGGAAATTTTTACGGGGAGTTTGGGGTGCTTTA
CGACGAGCTGGCTAAAATTCCAACTCTCTACAATAAGGTTAGAGATTATCTCTCTCAAAAGCCCTTTTCT
ACCGAAAAGTATAAGCTCAACTTCGGCAATCCGACCCTTCTCCGCGGGTGGGACCTGAACCGCGAGAAAG
ATAACTTTGGGGTTATACTTCAGAAGGATGGATGCTATTACTTGGCGCTTCTTGATAAGGCTCATAAAAA
AGTTTTCGACAACGCCCCTAACACTGGTAAGAACGTCTACCAAAAGATGGTCTACAAACTGTTGCCCGGC
CCCAACAAAATGCTTCCTAAAGTGTTTTTCGCAAAATCGAATCTCGACTATTATAATCCATCTGCCGAGC
TCCTTGACAAATATGCTAAGGGGACCCATAAAAAGGGTGATAATTTCAACCTGAAGGACTGCCACGCGCT
TATCGACTTTTTCAAAGCCGGGATAAATAAGCATCCGGAGTGGCAACATTTTGGTTTTAAATTTTCGCCA
ACGTCGTCCTATCGCGACCTTTCCGATTTCTATAGGGAAGTTGAACCTCAGGGGTACCAGGTCAAATTTG
TTGACATTAATGCGGACTACATTGATGAATTGGTGGAGCAAGGGAAGCTCTACCTCTTTCAAATATATAA
CAAAGATTTCTCGCCAAAAGCGCATGGTAAACCGAATCTTCATACCTTGTACTTTAAAGCACTTTTTTCA
GAAGATAACTTGGCGGACCCGATCTACAAGCTGAATGGGGAAGCTCAGATCTTCTACAGGAAAGCTTCGT
TGGACATGAACGAGACTACCATACATCGCGCGGGAGAGGTGCTTGAGAACAAAAATCCCGACAACCCGAA
AAAGCGGCAATTCGTTTACGACATCATCAAAGACAAACGGTACACGCAGGACAAATTTATGCTCCACGTC
CCCATTACCATGAATTTTGGAGTCCAAGGCATGACCATTAAGGAATTCAACAAAAAGGTCAACCAAAGTA
TTCAGCAATACGATGAAGTCAATGTCATAGGCATAGATCGGGGAGAAAGGCATCTGTTGTATCTTACCGT
GATTAACTCTAAGGGTGAAATACTGGAGCAACGGTCACTTAACGATATAACCACGGCGTCCGCGAACGGT
ACACAAGTGACCACTCCCTACCACAAAATATTGGATAAAAGGGAGATAGAACGCTTGAATGCCCGCGTTG
GCTGGGGTGAGATTGAGACCATCAAAGAGCTTAAATCGGGATATTTGTCTCACGTCGTTCATCAAATTAA
CCAACTCATGCTTAAGTACAATGCAATCGTTGTGCTCGAGGACCTGAACTTTGGTTTCAAAAGAGGGAGG
TTCAAGGTGGAAAAACAAATTTACCAGAACTTTGAAAACGCGCTTATCAAGAAATTGAATCACCTTGTTT
TGAAAGATAAGGCAGATGACGAAATCGGGTCGTATAAAAATGCACTCCAGTTGACAAATAATTTCACGGA
TTTGAAGTCGATCGGCAAGCAAACAGGGTTCCTCTTTTATGTGCCAGCGTGGAATACATCAAAAATTGAT
CCGGAGACGGGATTTGTCGACTTGCTGAAGCCTAGGTATGAGAACATTGCCCAATCTCAGGCCTTTTTCG
GCAAATTCGATAAAATATGCTACAACACAGACAAAGGTTATTTTGAATTTCACATTGATTACGCCAAATT
TACAGATAAGGCGAAAAACAGCAGACAGAAATGGGCTATCTGTTCTCATGGGGACAAACGCTATGTCTAC
GATAAGACGGCTAATCAAAATAAAGGCGCCGCAAAAGGTATTAATGTGAATGATGAGCTGAAAAGCTTGT
TTGCCCGCTACCATATCAATGATAAACAACCAAACTTGGTGATGGACATATGCCAGAACAATGACAAAGA
ATTCCACAAGTCACTCATGTGCCTGCTTAAAACCCTTTTGGCGCTGCGGTATAGCAATGCATCTAGCGAT
GAAGACTTTATTTTGAGTCCCGTGGCCAACGACGAGGGCGTGTTTTTTAATTCAGCCTTGGCGGACGATA
CGCAGCCCCAGAATGCGGACGCAAACGGCGCGTACCACATTGCACTGAAGGGACTGTGGCTTCTGAACGA
GCTGAAAAATAGCGACGACCTGAATAAAGTCAAGTTGGCCATTGACAATCAAACCTGGTTGAATTTCGCT
CAAAATAGAAAGCGTCCTGCTGCCACCAAAAAGGCCGGACAGGCTAAGAAAAAGAAGTGAGACGACTAGT
GGCGGCCGCCGACGTCCGATCGTTCAAACATTTGGCAATAAAGTTTCTTAAGATTGAATCCTGTTGCCGG
TCTTGCGATGATTATCATATAATTTCTGTTGAATTACGTTAAGCATGTAATAATTAACATGTAATGCATG
ACGTTATTTATGAGATGGGTTTTTATGATTAGAGTCCCGCAATTATACATTTAATACGCGATAGAAAACA
AAATATAGCGCGCAAACTAGGATAAATTATCGCGCGCGGTGTCATCTATGTTACTAGATCGGGAATTGAT
CCCCCCTCGACAGCTTCCGGAAAGGGCGAATTCGCAACTTTGTATACAAAAGTTGAACGAGAAACGTAAA
ATGATATAAATATCAATATATTAAATTAGATTTTGCATAAAAAACAGACTACATAATACTGTAAAACACA
ACATATCCAGTCACTATGCCATCCAGCTGATATCCCCTATAGTGAGTCGTATTACATGGTCATAGCTGTT
TCCTGGCAGCTCTGGCCCGTGTCTCAAAATCTCTGATGTTACATTGCACAAGATAAAAATATATCATCAT
GCCTCCTC
Features (pLannotate 1.2.2; 12 found; start..end, strand, type, name):
     96..119     +  promoter       Pc promoter (fragment): intI1 (promoter lies within the coding sequence); class 1 integron promoter
    295..351     +  CDS            GmR (fragment): gentamycin acetyltransferase; aacC1; confers resistance to gentamycin
    358..1149    +  CDS            SmR: aminoglycoside adenylyltransferase (Murphy, 1985); aadA; confers resistance to spectinomycin and streptomycin
   1242..1830    +  rep_origin     ori: high-copy-number ColE1/pMB1/pBR322/pUC origin of replication
   2013..2105    +  CDS            lacI (fragment): lac repressor; lacI; The lac repressor binds to the lac operator to inhibit transcription in E. coli. This inhibition can be relieved by adding lactose or isopropyl-β-D-thiogalactopyranoside (IPTG).
   2160..2187    -  terminator     rrnB T2 terminator: transcription terminator T2 from the E. coli rrnB gene
   2319..2362    +  terminator     rrnB T1 terminator: Escherichia coli rrnB; transcription terminator T1 from the E. coli rrnB gene
   2409..2445    -  CDS            lacZα (fragment): LacZα fragment of β-galactosidase; lacZ fragment
   2461..2560    +  protein_bind   attL1: mutant version of attL; recombination site for the Gateway® LR reaction LR Clonase™
   6458..6710    +  terminator     NOS terminator: nopaline synthase terminator and poly(A) signal
   6755..6878    +  protein_bind   attR5: mutant version of attR; recombination site for the Gateway® LR reaction LR Clonase™
   6896..6914    -  promoter       T7 promoter: promoter for bacteriophage T7 RNA polymerase
