[The description below was written by a language model from this plasmid's Addgene catalogue record and pLannotate feature annotations shown in this document.]
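Description:
pYPQ284-v2 is a Gateway entry clone built on the pYPQ167 backbone and intended for assembling plant CRISPR-Cas12a expression vectors. It is a roughly 7 kb high-copy plasmid maintained in E. coli through a ColE1/pUC-type origin and selected with spectinomycin via the aadA (SmR) aminoglycoside adenylyltransferase gene. The annotation also picks up small remnants of an integron Pc promoter, a gentamicin resistance gene, lacI and lacZα, which appear to be non-functional backbone fragments. rrnB T1 and T2 terminators sit upstream of the cloning region, where they would insulate it from read-through transcription in bacteria.

The payload lies between an attL1 site and an attR5 site. It is a rice codon-optimized coding sequence for Mb2Cas12a from Moraxella bovoculi AAX08_00205 carrying the D172R, N563R and K569R substitutions, flanked by nuclear localization signals at both the N and C termini. The feature table does not annotate the nuclease coding sequence itself, but the large unannotated interval between attL1 and the NOS terminator corresponds to where it should lie. The NOS terminator provides the plant polyadenylation signal directly downstream. The cassette deliberately has no promoter, so the nuclease is not expressed from this plasmid. Instead, the attL1/attR5 pair allows a multisite Gateway LR reaction in which this module is combined with a second entry clone, typically one carrying the crRNA expression unit, and a destination vector that supplies the promoter of choice. The resulting construct is used for Cas12a-based genome editing in plants. The record does not state what functional change the three arginine substitutions are meant to confer.
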