Addgene plasmid #138119: pYPQ284-v2
Purpose: Gateway entry plasmid (attL1 & attR5) expressing rice codon optimized Mb2Cas12a with D172R, N563R and K569R mutations, without promoter
Depositing lab: Yiping Qi. Depositing organization: University of Maryland, College Park. Publication: Expanding the scope of plant genome engineering with Cas12a orthologs and highly multiplexable editing systems. Zhang Y, Ren Q, Tang X, Liu S, Malzahn AA, Zhou J, Wang J, Yin D, Pan C, Yuan M, Huang L, Yang H, Zhao Y, Fang Q, Zheng X, Tian L, Cheng Y, Le Y, McCoy B, Franklin L, Selengut JD, Mount SM, Que Q, Zhang Y, Qi Y. Nat Commun. 2021 Mar 29;12(1):1944. doi: 10.1038/s41467-021-22330-w. PubMed 33782402.
Backbone
  Vector backbone: pYPQ167
  Vector type: Plant Expression, CRISPR ; Gateway compatible Cas12a entry clone
Growth in bacteria
  Bacterial resistance: Spectinomycin, 50 μg/mL
  Growth temperature: 37°C
  Growth strain: DH5alpha
  Copy number: High Copy
Gene/Insert
  Gene/Insert name: Mb2Cas12a v2
  Species: Moraxella bovoculi AAX08_00205
  Mutation: D172R, N563R and K569R
  Tag / fusion protein: NLS (N terminal on insert); NLS (C terminal on insert)
Terms and licenses: Academic/Nonprofit Terms; Industry Terms: Not Available to Industry
How to cite: pYPQ284-v2 was a gift from Yiping Qi (Addgene plasmid # 138119 ; http://n2t.net/addgene:138119 ; RRID:Addgene_138119)
